>Addgene plasmid #106708 | gh45 | addgene full sequence | sequence record 220790 | Addgene Assembled Full Sequence
CTAAATTGTAAGCGTTAATATTTTGTTAAAATTCGCGTTAAATTTTTGTTAAATCAGCTCATTTTTTAAC
CAATAGGCCGAAATCGGCAAAATCCCTTATAAATCAAAAGAATAGACCGAGATAGGGTTGAGTGGCCGCT
ACAGGGCGCTCCCATTCGCCATTCAGGCTGCGCAACTGTTGGGAAGGGCGTTTCGGTGCGGGCCTCTTCG
CTATTACGCCAGCTGGCGAAAGGGGGATGTGCTGCAAGGCGATTAAGTTGGGTAACGCCAGGGTTTTCCC
AGTCACGACGTTGTAAAACGACGGCCAGTGAGCGCGACGTAATACGACTCACTATAGGGCGAATTGGCGG
AAGGCCGTCAAGGCCACGTGTCTTGTCCAGAGCTCGATATCGAATTCGAGGGCCTATTTCCCATGATTCC
TTCATATTTGCATATACGATACAAGGCTGTTAGAGAGATAATTGGAATTAATTTGACTGTAAACACAAAG
ATATTAGTACAAAATACGTGACGTAGAAAGTAATAATTTCTTGGGTAGTTTGCAGTTTTAAAATTATGTT
TTAAAATGGACTATCATATGCTTACCGTAACTTGAAAGTATTTCGATTTCTTGGCTTTATATATCTTGTG
GAAAGGACGAAACACCGTGTGTGTGAGACGACACGCAGTTTTAGAGCTAGAAATAGCAAGTTAAAATAAG
GCTAGTCCGTTATCAACTTGAAAAAGTGGCACCGAGTCGGTGCTTTTTTTGGTACCTGGAGCACAAGACT
GGCCTCATGGGCCTTCCGCTCACTGCCCGCTTTCCAGTCGGGAAACCTGTCGTGCCAGCTGCATTAACAT
GGTCATAGCTGTTTCCTTGCGTATTGGGCGCTCTCCGCTTCCTCGCTCACTGACTCGCTGCGCTCGGTCG
TTCGGGTAAAGCCTGGGGTGCCTAATGAGCAAAAGGCCAGCAAAAGGCCAGGAACCGTAAAAAGGCCGCG
TTGCTGGCGTTTTTCCATAGGCTCCGCCCCCCTGACGAGCATCACAAAAATCGACGCTCAAGTCAGAGGT
GGCGAAACCCGACAGGACTATAAAGATACCAGGCGTTTCCCCCTGGAAGCTCCCTCGTGCGCTCTCCTGT
TCCGACCCTGCCGCTTACCGGATACCTGTCCGCCTTTCTCCCTTCGGGAAGCGTGGCGCTTTCTCATAGC
TCACGCTGTAGGTATCTCAGTTCGGTGTAGGTCGTTCGCTCCAAGCTGGGCTGTGTGCACGAACCCCCCG
TTCAGCCCGACCGCTGCGCCTTATCCGGTAACTATCGTCTTGAGTCCAACCCGGTAAGACACGACTTATC
GCCACTGGCAGCAGCCACTGGTAACAGGATTAGCAGAGCGAGGTATGTAGGCGGTGCTACAGAGTTCTTG
AAGTGGTGGCCTAACTACGGCTACACTAGAAGAACAGTATTTGGTATCTGCGCTCTGCTGAAGCCAGTTA
CCTTCGGAAAAAGAGTTGGTAGCTCTTGATCCGGCAAACAAACCACCGCTGGTAGCGGTGGTTTTTTTGT
TTGCAAGCAGCAGATTACGCGCAGAAAAAAAGGATCTCAAGAAGATCCTTTGATCTTTTCTACGGGGTCT
GACGCTCAGTGGAACGAAAACTCACGTTAAGGGATTTTGGTCATGAGATTATCAAAAAGGATCTTCACCT
AGATCCTTTTAAATTAAAAATGAAGTTTTAAATCAATCTAAAGTATATATGAGTAAACTTGGTCTGACAG
TTACCAATGCTTAATCAGTGAGGCACCTATCTCAGCGATCTGTCTATTTCGTTCATCCATAGTTGCCTGA
CTCCCCGTCGTGTAGATAACTACGATACGGGAGGGCTTACCATCTGGCCCCAGTGCTGCAATGATACCGC
GAGAACCACGCTCACCGGCTCCAGATTTATCAGCAATAAACCAGCCAGCCGGAAGGGCCGAGCGCAGAAG
TGGTCCTGCAACTTTATCCGCCTCCATCCAGTCTATTAATTGTTGCCGGGAAGCTAGAGTAAGTAGTTCG
CCAGTTAATAGTTTGCGCAACGTTGTTGCCATTGCTACAGGCATCGTGGTGTCACGCTCGTCGTTTGGTA
TGGCTTCATTCAGCTCCGGTTCCCAACGATCAAGGCGAGTTACATGATCCCCCATGTTGTGCAAAAAAGC
GGTTAGCTCCTTCGGTCCTCCGATCGTTGTCAGAAGTAAGTTGGCCGCAGTGTTATCACTCATGGTTATG
GCAGCACTGCATAATTCTCTTACTGTCATGCCATCCGTAAGATGCTTTTCTGTGACTGGTGAGTACTCAA
CCAAGTCATTCTGAGAATAGTGTATGCGGCGACCGAGTTGCTCTTGCCCGGCGTCAATACGGGATAATAC
CGCGCCACATAGCAGAACTTTAAAAGTGCTCATCATTGGAAAACGTTCTTCGGGGCGAAAACTCTCAAGG
ATCTTACCGCTGTTGAGATCCAGTTCGATGTAACCCACTCGTGCACCCAACTGATCTTCAGCATCTTTTA
CTTTCACCAGCGTTTCTGGGTGAGCAAAAACAGGAAGGCAAAATGCCGCAAAAAAGGGAATAAGGGCGAC
ACGGAAATGTTGAATACTCATACTCTTCCTTTTTCAATATTATTGAAGCATTTATCAGGGTTATTGTCTC
ATGAGCGGATACATATTTGAATGTATTTAGAAAAATAAACAAATAGGGGTTCCGCGCACATTTCCCCGAA
AAGTGCCAC
Features (pLannotate 1.2.2; 10 found; start..end, strand, type, name):
      3..134     -  rep_origin     M13 ori (fragment): M13 bacteriophage origin of replication; arrow indicates direction of (+) strand synthesis
    155..311     -  CDS            lacZα (fragment): LacZα fragment of β-galactosidase; lacZ fragment
    320..338     +  promoter       T7 promoter: promoter for bacteriophage T7 RNA polymerase
    398..638     +  promoter       U6 promoter: RNA polymerase III promoter for human U6 snRNA
    668..743     +  misc_RNA       gRNA scaffold: guide RNA scaffold for the Streptococcus pyogenes CRISPR/Cas9 system
    790..837     -  CDS            lacI (fragment): lac repressor; lacI; The lac repressor binds to the lac operator to inhibit transcription in E. coli. This inhibition can be relieved by adding lactose or isopropyl-β-D-thiogalactopyranoside (IPTG).
    874..914     -  rep_origin     RSF ori (fragment): Plasmids containing the RSF 1030 origin of replication can be propagated in E. coli cells that contain additional plasmids with compatible origins.
    992..1580    -  rep_origin     ori: high-copy-number ColE1/pMB1/pBR322/pUC origin of replication
   1751..2611    -  CDS            AmpR: β-lactamase; bla; confers resistance to ampicillin, carbenicillin, and related antibiotics
   2612..2716    -  promoter       AmpR promoter: bla
