[The description below was written by a language model from this plasmid's Addgene catalogue record and pLannotate feature annotations shown in this document.]
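Description:
gh45 is a small (about 2.7 kb) mammalian guide RNA expression plasmid built on the EPB104 backbone. It belongs to a validated gRNA collection covering the human glycosyltransferase genes, and it carries a guide directed against human ST6GALNAC4, a sialyltransferase gene. The plasmid is propagated in E. coli as a high-copy construct through a ColE1/pUC-type origin and is selected with ampicillin via the β-lactamase gene and its native promoter. No mammalian selection marker or reporter appears in the feature table.

The functional cassette consists of the human U6 promoter, an RNA polymerase III promoter suited to producing short, uncapped transcripts. It is followed by a short gap corresponding to the 20-nucleotide protospacer and then by the Streptococcus pyogenes Cas9 gRNA scaffold. Together these yield a single-guide RNA that directs SpCas9 to the ST6GALNAC4 locus. The plasmid does not encode Cas9, so the nuclease must be supplied separately, for example from a co-transfected expression plasmid or a Cas9-expressing cell line. A T7 promoter lies just upstream of the U6 promoter and serves as a sequencing primer site for checking the guide.

The remaining annotations are truncated pieces of an M13 origin, lacZα, lacI and an RSF origin. They appear to be remnants of the parental cloning vector rather than working elements. The record notes restriction enzyme cloning but does not identify the sites used. The construct is intended for CRISPR/Cas9 targeting of ST6GALNAC4 in human cells, typically to study the gene's role in glycosylation.
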