Addgene plasmid #106708: gh45
Purpose: expression of gRNA targeting ST6GALNAC4
Depositing lab: Eric-Paul Bennett. Depositing organization: University of Copenhagen. Publication: A validated gRNA library for CRISPR/Cas9 targeting of the human glycosyltransferase genome. Narimatsu Y, Joshi HJ, Zhang Y, Gomes C, Chen YH, Lorenzetti F, Furukawa S, Schjoldager K, Hansen L, Clausen H, Bennett EP, Wandall HH. Glycobiology. 2018 Jan 5. pii: 4791732. doi: 10.1093/glycob/cwx101. PubMed 29315387.
Backbone
  Vector backbone: EPB104
  Backbone manufacturer: Eric-Paul Bennett (Addgene plasmid # 68369)
  Backbone size w/o insert (bp): 2376
  Vector type: Mammalian Expression
Growth in bacteria
  Bacterial resistance: Ampicillin, 100 μg/mL
  Growth temperature: 37°C
  Growth strain: DH5alpha
  Copy number: High Copy
Gene/Insert
  Gene/Insert name: ST6GALNAC4
  gRNA/shRNA sequence: TGTGTGTGAGACGACACGCA
  Species: H. sapiens (human)
  Entrez Gene: ST6GALNAC4 (a.k.a. IV, SIAT3-C, SIAT3C, SIAT7-D, SIAT7D, ST6GALNACIV, ST6GalNAc)
  Cloning method: Restriction Enzyme; 5′ cloning site unknown (unknown if destroyed); 3′ cloning site unknown (unknown if destroyed)
  Sequencing primers: 5′ T7NP
Terms and licenses: Academic/Nonprofit Terms; Industry Terms: Not Available to Industry
How to cite: gh45 was a gift from Eric-Paul Bennett (Addgene plasmid # 106708 ; http://n2t.net/addgene:106708 ; RRID:Addgene_106708)
