>Addgene plasmid #106708 | gh45 | addgene partial sequence | sequence record 220792 | hU6-F
GGAATTAATTTGACTGTAAACACAAAGATATTAGTACAAAATACGTGACGTAGAAAGTAATAATTTCTTG
GGTAGTTTGCAGTTTTAAAATTATGTTTTAAAATGGACTATCATATGCTTACCGTAACTTGAAAGTATTT
CGATTTCTTGGCTTTATATATCTTGTGGAAAGGACGAAACACCGTGTGTGTGAGACGACACGCAGTTTTA
GAGCTAGAAATAGCAAGTTAAAATAAGGCTAGTCCGTTATCAACTTGAAAAAGTGGCACCGAGTCGGTGC
TTTTTTTGGTACCTGGAGCACAAGACTGGCCTCATGGGCCTTCCGCTCACTGCCCGCTTTCCAGTCGGGA
AACCTGTCGTGCCAGCTGCATTAACATGGTCATAGCTGTTTCCTTGCGTATTGGGCGCTCTCCGCTTCCT
CGCTCACTGACTCGCTGCGCTCGGTCGTTCGGGTAAAGCCTGGGGTGCCTAATGAGCAAAAGGCCAGCAA
AAGGCCAGGAACCGTAAAAAGGCCGCGTTGCTGGCGTTTTTCCATAGGCTCCGCCCCCCTGACGAGCATC
ACAAAAATCGACGCTCAAGTCAGAGGTGGCGAAACCCGACAGGACTATAAAGATACCAGGCGTTTCCCCC
TGGAAGCTCCCTCGTGCGCTCTCCTGTTCCGACCCTGCCGCTTACCGGATACCTGTCCGCCTTTCTCCCT
TCGGGAAGCGTGGCGCTTTCTCATAGCTCACGCTGTAGGTATCTCAGTTCGGTGTAGGTCGTTCGCTCCA
AGCTGGGCTGTGTGCACGAACCCCCCGTTCAGCCCGACCGCTGCGCCTTATCCGGTAACTATCGTCTTGA
GTCCAACCCGGTAAGACACGACTTATCGCCACTGGCAGCAGCCACTGGTAACAGGATTAGCAGAGCGAGG
TATGTA
